Addgene plasmid #77423: PAN3 gRNA (BRDN0001146404)
Purpose: 3rd generation lentiviral gRNA plasmid targeting human PAN3
Depositing lab: John Doench & David Root. Depositing organization: Broad Institute. Publication: Optimized sgRNA design to maximize activity and minimize off-target effects of CRISPR-Cas9. Doench JG, Fusi N, Sullender M, Hegde M, Vaimberg EW, Donovan KF, Smith I, Tothova Z, Wilen C, Orchard R, Virgin HW, Listgarten J, Root DE. Nat Biotechnol. 2016 Jan 18. doi: 10.1038/nbt.3437. PubMed 26780180.
Backbone
  Vector backbone: lentiGuide-Puro
  Backbone manufacturer: Zhang Lab (Addgene plasmid # 52963)
  Vector type: Mammalian Expression, Lentiviral, CRISPR
  Selectable markers: Puromycin
Growth in bacteria
  Bacterial resistance: Ampicillin, 100 μg/mL
  Growth temperature: 37°C
  Growth strain: DH5alpha
  Copy number: High Copy
Gene/Insert
  Gene/Insert name: PAN3 (alt names: PAN3; NM_175854.7)
  gRNA/shRNA sequence: AGCCAAGGAAGTATCGCCTG
  Species: H. sapiens (human)
  Entrez Gene: PAN3 (a.k.a. RP11-179F17.3)
  Promoter: hU6
  Cloning method: Unknown
  Sequencing primers: 5′ U6-F; 3′ pS2-R
Terms and licenses: Academic/Nonprofit Terms; Industry Terms: Not Available to Industry
Depositor comments: The gRNA was designed to target the following Genbank reference sequence(s): NM_175854.7. Note that this plasmid does NOT contain Cas9. It should be used in conjunction with lentiCas9-Blast (Addgene #52962) or otherwise with cell lines already expressing Cas9. Browse the full kinome gRNA library at http://www.addgene.org/pooled-library/broadgpp-human-kinome/ or visit http://www.broadinstitute.org/rnai/public/ for detailed protocols and information.
How to cite: PAN3 gRNA (BRDN0001146404) was a gift from John Doench & David Root (Addgene plasmid # 77423 ; http://n2t.net/addgene:77423 ; RRID:Addgene_77423)
