[The description below was written by a language model from this plasmid's Addgene catalogue record and pLannotate feature annotations shown in this document.]
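Description:
PAN3 gRNA (BRDN0001146404) is a third-generation lentiviral CRISPR guide plasmid built on the lentiGuide-Puro backbone, carrying a single guide RNA directed against human PAN3 (designed against reference transcript NM_175854.7). In bacteria it is maintained through a high-copy ColE1/pUC-type origin and selected with ampicillin via the β-lactamase gene. An f1 origin, an SV40 origin and poly(A) signal, and lac, T7 and T3 promoter remnants are also annotated in the backbone.

The viral genome is transcribed from an RSV promoter fused to a truncated HIV-1 5' LTR, which makes production of the genomic RNA Tat-independent. It continues through the Ψ packaging signal with a partial gag sequence, the Rev response element for Rev-dependent nuclear export, and a cPPT/CTS that aids nuclear import, and it ends in a ΔU3 self-inactivating 3' LTR. Two expression units sit between the LTRs. A human U6 RNA polymerase III promoter drives the PAN3 targeting spacer joined to the Streptococcus pyogenes Cas9 guide scaffold. Downstream, the EF-1α core promoter with its first intron drives puromycin N-acetyltransferase, followed by a WPRE to boost transcript expression, so transduced mammalian cells can be selected with puromycin.

The plasmid does not encode Cas9. It is meant to be used with a separate Cas9 vector such as lentiCas9-Blast, or in cells that already express Cas9, to disrupt PAN3. The depositors link it to a human kinome gRNA library, and it comes from work on optimized sgRNA design aimed at maximizing on-target activity and minimizing off-target effects. The record does not state the cloning method.
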