Features (pLannotate 1.2.2; 29 found; start..end, strand, type, name):
     14..80      +  CDS            small t antigen (fragment): SV40 (simian virus 40) small t antigen
    106..317     +  promoter       EF-1α core promoter: core promoter for human elongation factor EF-1α
    318..1256    +  intron         EF-1α intron A: intron upstream of the start codon of human EF-1α
   1278..1877    +  CDS            PuroR (fragment): puromycin N-acetyltransferase; pac from Streptomyces; confers resistance to puromycin
   1893..2481    +  misc_feature   WPRE: woodchuck hepatitis virus posttranscriptional regulatory element
   2532..2551    +  misc_feature   cPPT/CTS (fragment): central polypurine tract and central termination sequence of HIV-1
   2553..2786    +  LTR            3' LTR (ΔU3): self-inactivating 3' long terminal repeat (LTR) from HIV-1
   2864..2985    +  polyA_signal   SV40 poly(A) signal: SV40 polyadenylation signal
   3025..3160    +  rep_origin     SV40 ori: SV40 origin of replication
   3181..3199    -  promoter       T7 promoter: promoter for bacteriophage T7 RNA polymerase
   3207..3362    +  CDS            lacZα (fragment): LacZα fragment of β-galactosidase; lacZ fragment
   3367..3795    +  rep_origin     f1 ori (sequence partly withheld): f1 bacteriophage origin of replication; arrow indicates direction of (+) strand synthesis
   3848..3952    +  promoter       AmpR promoter: bla
   3953..4813    +  CDS            AmpR: β-lactamase; bla; confers resistance to ampicillin, carbenicillin, and related antibiotics
   4984..5572    +  rep_origin     ori: high-copy-number ColE1/pMB1/pBR322/pUC origin of replication
   5755..5847    +  CDS            lacI (fragment): lac repressor; lacI; The lac repressor binds to the lac operator to inhibit transcription in E. coli. This inhibition can be relieved by adding lactose or isopropyl-β-D-thiogalactopyranoside (IPTG).
   5860..5881    +  protein_bind   CAP binding site: CAP binding activates transcription in the presence of cAMP. E. coli catabolite activator protein
   5896..5926    +  promoter       lac promoter: promoter for the E. coli lac operon
   5934..5950    +  protein_bind   lac operator: The lac repressor binds to the lac operator to inhibit transcription in E. coli. This inhibition can be relieved by adding lactose or isopropyl-β-D-thiogalactopyranoside (IPTG). lac repressor encoded by lacI
   5995..6013    +  promoter       T3 promoter: promoter for bacteriophage T3 RNA polymerase
   6041..6267    +  promoter       RSV promoter: Rous sarcoma virus enhancer/promoter
   6268..6448    +  LTR            5' LTR (truncated): truncated 5' long terminal repeat (LTR) from HIV-1
   6495..6620    +  misc_feature   HIV-1 Ψ: packaging signal of human immunodeficiency virus type 1
   6604..6967    +  CDS            HIV-1 gag (fragment): gag protein from human immunodeficiency virus 1; gag
   7113..7346    +  misc_feature   RRE: The Rev response element (RRE) of HIV-1 allows for Rev-dependent mRNA export from the nucleus to the cytoplasm.
   7723..7749    +  CDS            Rev (fragment): human immunodeficiency virus 1 (HIV-1) Rev protein; rev; enhances nuclear export of unspliced and incompletely spliced viral mRNAs
   7753..7993    +  promoter       U6 promoter: RNA polymerase III promoter for human U6 snRNA
   8023..8098    +  misc_RNA       gRNA scaffold: guide RNA scaffold for the Streptococcus pyogenes CRISPR/Cas9 system
   8154..8271    +  misc_feature   cPPT/CTS: central polypurine tract and central termination sequence of HIV-1
>Addgene plasmid #77423 | PAN3 gRNA (BRDN0001146404) | addgene full sequence | sequence record 187732 | Addgene Assembled Sequence
CCCGGGTGCAAAGATGGATAAAGTTTTAAACAGAGAGGAATCTTTGCAGCTAATGGACCTTCTAGGTCTT
GAAAGGAGTGGGAATTGGCTCCGGTGCCCGTCAGTGGGCAGAGCGCACATCGCCCACAGTCCCCGAGAAG
TTGGGGGGAGGGGTCGGCAATTGATCCGGTGCCTAGAGAAGGTGGCGCGGGGTAAACTGGGAAAGTGATG
TCGTGTACTGGCTCCGCCTTTTTCCCGAGGGTGGGGGAGAACCGTATATAAGTGCAGTAGTCGCCGTGAA
CGTTCTTTTTCGCAACGGGTTTGCCGCCAGAACACAGGTAAGTGCCGTGTGTGGTTCCCGCGGGCCTGGC
CTCTTTACGGGTTATGGCCCTTGCGTGCCTTGAATTACTTCCACCTGGCTGCAGTACGTGATTCTTGATC
CCGAGCTTCGGGTTGGAAGTGGGTGGGAGAGTTCGAGGCCTTGCGCTTAAGGAGCCCCTTCGCCTCGTGC
TTGAGTTGAGGCCTGGCCTGGGCGCTGGGGCCGCCGCGTGCGAATCTGGTGGCACCTTCGCGCCTGTCTC
GCTGCTTTCGATAAGTCTCTAGCCATTTAAAATTTTTGATGACCTGCTGCGACGCTTTTTTTCTGGCAAG
ATAGTCTTGTAAATGCGGGCCAAGATCTGCACACTGGTATTTCGGTTTTTGGGGCCGCGGGCGGCGACGG
GGCCCGTGCGTCCCAGCGCACATGTTCGGCGAGGCGGGGCCTGCGAGCGCGGCCACCGAGAATCGGACGG
GGGTAGTCTCAAGCTGGCCGGCCTGCTCTGGTGCCTGGCCTCGCGCCGCCGTGTATCGCCCCGCCCTGGG
CGGCAAGGCTGGCCCGGTCGGCACCAGTTGCGTGAGCGGAAAGATGGCCGCTTCCCGGCCCTGCTGCAGG
GAGCTCAAAATGGAGGACGCGGCGCTCGGGAGAGCGGGCGGGTGAGTCACCCACACAAAGGAAAAGGGCC
TTTCCGTCCTCAGCCGTCGCTTCATGTGACTCCACGGAGTACCGGGCGCCGTCCAGGCACCTCGATTAGT
TCTCGAGCTTTTGGAGTACGTCGTCTTTAGGTTGGGGGGAGGGGTTTTATGCGATGGAGTTTCCCCACAC
TGAGTGGGTGGAGACTGAAGTTAGGCCAGCTTGGCACTTGATGTAATTCTCCTTGGAATTTGCCCTTTTT
GAGTTTGGATCTTGGTTCATTCTCAAGCCTCAGACAGTGGTTCAAAGTTTTTTTCTTCCATTTCAGGTGT
CGTGACGTACGGCCACCATGACCGAGTACAAGCCCACGGTGCGCCTCGCCACCCGCGACGACGTCCCCAG
GGCCGTACGCACCCTCGCCGCCGCGTTCGCCGACTACCCCGCCACGCGCCACACCGTCGATCCGGACCGC
CACATCGAGCGGGTCACCGAGCTGCAAGAACTCTTCCTCACGCGCGTCGGGCTCGACATCGGCAAGGTGT
GGGTCGCGGACGACGGCGCCGCCGTGGCGGTCTGGACCACGCCGGAGAGCGTCGAAGCGGGGGCGGTGTT
CGCCGAGATCGGCCCGCGCATGGCCGAGTTGAGCGGTTCCCGGCTGGCCGCGCAGCAACAGATGGAAGGC
CTCCTGGCGCCGCACCGGCCCAAGGAGCCCGCGTGGTTCCTGGCCACCGTCGGAGTCTCGCCCGACCACC
AGGGCAAGGGTCTGGGCAGCGCCGTCGTGCTCCCCGGAGTGGAGGCGGCCGAGCGCGCCGGGGTGCCCGC
CTTCCTGGAGACCTCCGCGCCCCGCAACCTCCCCTTCTACGAGCGGCTCGGCTTCACCGTCACCGCCGAC
GTCGAGGTGCCCGAAGGACCGCGCACCTGGTGCATGACCCGCAAGCCCGGTGCCTGAACGCGTTAAGTCG
ACAATCAACCTCTGGATTACAAAATTTGTGAAAGATTGACTGGTATTCTTAACTATGTTGCTCCTTTTAC
GCTATGTGGATACGCTGCTTTAATGCCTTTGTATCATGCTATTGCTTCCCGTATGGCTTTCATTTTCTCC
TCCTTGTATAAATCCTGGTTGCTGTCTCTTTATGAGGAGTTGTGGCCCGTTGTCAGGCAACGTGGCGTGG
TGTGCACTGTGTTTGCTGACGCAACCCCCACTGGTTGGGGCATTGCCACCACCTGTCAGCTCCTTTCCGG
GACTTTCGCTTTCCCCCTCCCTATTGCCACGGCGGAACTCATCGCCGCCTGCCTTGCCCGCTGCTGGACA
GGGGCTCGGCTGTTGGGCACTGACAATTCCGTGGTGTTGTCGGGGAAATCATCGTCCTTTCCTTGGCTGC
TCGCCTGTGTTGCCACCTGGATTCTGCGCGGGACGTCCTTCTGCTACGTCCCTTCGGCCCTCAATCCAGC
GGACCTTCCTTCCCGCGGCCTGCTGCCGGCTCTGCGGCCTCTTCCGCGTCTTCGCCTTCGCCCTCAGACG
AGTCGGATCTCCCTTTGGGCCGCCTCCCCGCGTCGACTTTAAGACCAATGACTTACAAGGCAGCTGTAGA
TCTTAGCCACTTTTTAAAAGAAAAGGGGGGACTGGAAGGGCTAATTCACTCCCAACGAAGACAAGATCTG
CTTTTTGCTTGTACTGGGTCTCTCTGGTTAGACCAGATCTGAGCCTGGGAGCTCTCTGGCTAACTAGGGA
ACCCACTGCTTAAGCCTCAATAAAGCTTGCCTTGAGTGCTTCAAGTAGTGTGTGCCCGTCTGTTGTGTGA
CTCTGGTAACTAGAGATCCCTCAGACCCTTTTAGTCAGTGTGGAAAATCTCTAGCAGTACGTATAGTAGT
TCATGTCATCTTATTATTCAGTATTTATAACTTGCAAAGAAATGAATATCAGAGAGTGAGAGGAACTTGT
TTATTGCAGCTTATAATGGTTACAAATAAAGCAATAGCATCACAAATTTCACAAATAAAGCATTTTTTTC
ACTGCATTCTAGTTGTGGTTTGTCCAAACTCATCAATGTATCTTATCATGTCTGGCTCTAGCTATCCCGC
CCCTAACTCCGCCCATCCCGCCCCTAACTCCGCCCAGTTCCGCCCATTCTCCGCCCCATGGCTGACTAAT
TTTTTTTATTTATGCAGAGGCCGAGGCCGCCTCGGCCTCTGAGCTATTCCAGAAGTAGTGAGGAGGCTTT
TTTGGAGGCCTAGGGACGTACCCAATTCGCCCTATAGTGAGTCGTATTACGCGCGCTCACTGGCCGTCGT
TTTACAACGTCGTGACTGGGAAAACCCTGGCGTTACCCAACTTAATCGCCTTGCAGCACATCCCCCTTTC
GCCAGCTGGCGTAATAGCGAAGAGGCCCGCACCGATCGCCCTTCCCAACAGTTGCGCAGCCTGAATGGCG
AATGGG
[124 nt withheld, positions 3367-3490]
C
[91 nt withheld, positions 3492-3582]
A
[49 nt withheld, positions 3584-3632]
CCTTTGACGTTGGAGTCCACGTTCTTT
[37 nt withheld, positions 3660-3696]
ACCCTATCTCGGTCTATTCTTTTGATTTATAAGGGATTTTGCCGATTTCGGCCTATTGGTTAAAAAATGA
GCTGATTTAACAAAAATTTAACGCGAATTTTAACAAAATATTAACGCTTACAATTTAGGTGGCACTTTTC
GGGGAAATGTGCGCGGAACCCCTATTTGTTTATTTTTCTAAATACATTCAAATATGTATCCGCTCATGAG
ACAATAACCCTGATAAATGCTTCAATAATATTGAAAAAGGAAGAGTATGAGTATTCAACATTTCCGTGTC
GCCCTTATTCCCTTTTTTGCGGCATTTTGCCTTCCTGTTTTTGCTCACCCAGAAACGCTGGTGAAAGTAA
AAGATGCTGAAGATCAGTTGGGTGCACGAGTGGGTTACATCGAACTGGATCTCAACAGCGGTAAGATCCT
TGAGAGTTTTCGCCCCGAAGAACGTTTTCCAATGATGAGCACTTTTAAAGTTCTGCTATGTGGCGCGGTA
TTATCCCGTATTGACGCCGGGCAAGAGCAACTCGGTCGCCGCATACACTATTCTCAGAATGACTTGGTTG
AGTACTCACCAGTCACAGAAAAGCATCTTACGGATGGCATGACAGTAAGAGAATTATGCAGTGCTGCCAT
AACCATGAGTGATAACACTGCGGCCAACTTACTTCTGACAACGATCGGAGGACCGAAGGAGCTAACCGCT
TTTTTGCACAACATGGGGGATCATGTAACTCGCCTTGATCGTTGGGAACCGGAGCTGAATGAAGCCATAC
CAAACGACGAGCGTGACACCACGATGCCTGTAGCAATGGCAACAACGTTGCGCAAACTATTAACTGGCGA
ACTACTTACTCTAGCTTCCCGGCAACAATTAATAGACTGGATGGAGGCGGATAAAGTTGCAGGACCACTT
CTGCGCTCGGCCCTTCCGGCTGGCTGGTTTATTGCTGATAAATCTGGAGCCGGTGAGCGTGGGTCTCGCG
GTATCATTGCAGCACTGGGGCCAGATGGTAAGCCCTCCCGTATCGTAGTTATCTACACGACGGGGAGTCA
GGCAACTATGGATGAACGAAATAGACAGATCGCTGAGATAGGTGCCTCACTGATTAAGCATTGGTAACTG
TCAGACCAAGTTTACTCATATATACTTTAGATTGATTTAAAACTTCATTTTTAATTTAAAAGGATCTAGG
TGAAGATCCTTTTTGATAATCTCATGACCAAAATCCCTTAACGTGAGTTTTCGTTCCACTGAGCGTCAGA
CCCCGTAGAAAAGATCAAAGGATCTTCTTGAGATCCTTTTTTTCTGCGCGTAATCTGCTGCTTGCAAACA
AAAAAACCACCGCTACCAGCGGTGGTTTGTTTGCCGGATCAAGAGCTACCAACTCTTTTTCCGAAGGTAA
CTGGCTTCAGCAGAGCGCAGATACCAAATACTGTTCTTCTAGTGTAGCCGTAGTTAGGCCACCACTTCAA
GAACTCTGTAGCACCGCCTACATACCTCGCTCTGCTAATCCTGTTACCAGTGGCTGCTGCCAGTGGCGAT
AAGTCGTGTCTTACCGGGTTGGACTCAAGACGATAGTTACCGGATAAGGCGCAGCGGTCGGGCTGAACGG
GGGGTTCGTGCACACAGCCCAGCTTGGAGCGAACGACCTACACCGAACTGAGATACCTACAGCGTGAGCT
ATGAGAAAGCGCCACGCTTCCCGAAGGGAGAAAGGCGGACAGGTATCCGGTAAGCGGCAGGGTCGGAACA
GGAGAGCGCACGAGGGAGCTTCCAGGGGGAAACGCCTGGTATCTTTATAGTCCTGTCGGGTTTCGCCACC
TCTGACTTGAGCGTCGATTTTTGTGATGCTCGTCAGGGGGGCGGAGCCTATGGAAAAACGCCAGCAACGC
GGCCTTTTTACGGTTCCTGGCCTTTTGCTGGCCTTTTGCTCACATGTTCTTTCCTGCGTTATCCCCTGAT
TCTGTGGATAACCGTATTACCGCCTTTGAGTGAGCTGATACCGCTCGCCGCAGCCGAACGACCGAGCGCA
GCGAGTCAGTGAGCGAGGAAGCGGAAGAGCGCCCAATACGCAAACCGCCTCTCCCCGCGCGTTGGCCGAT
TCATTAATGCAGCTGGCACGACAGGTTTCCCGACTGGAAAGCGGGCAGTGAGCGCAACGCAATTAATGTG
AGTTAGCTCACTCATTAGGCACCCCAGGCTTTACACTTTATGCTTCCGGCTCGTATGTTGTGTGGAATTG
TGAGCGGATAACAATTTCACACAGGAAACAGCTATGACCATGATTACGCCAAGCGCGCAATTAACCCTCA
CTAAAGGGAACAAAAGCTGGAGCTGCAAGCTTAATGTAGTCTTATGCAATACTCTTGTAGTCTTGCAACA
TGGTAACGATGAGTTAGCAACATGCCTTACAAGGAGAGAAAAAGCACCGTGCATGCCGATTGGTGGAAGT
AAGGTGGTACGATCGTGCCTTATTAGGAAGGCAACAGACGGGTCTGACATGGATTGGACGAACCACTGAA
TTGCCGCATTGCAGAGATATTGTATTTAAGTGCCTAGCTCGATACATAAACGGGTCTCTCTGGTTAGACC
AGATCTGAGCCTGGGAGCTCTCTGGCTAACTAGGGAACCCACTGCTTAAGCCTCAATAAAGCTTGCCTTG
AGTGCTTCAAGTAGTGTGTGCCCGTCTGTTGTGTGACTCTGGTAACTAGAGATCCCTCAGACCCTTTTAG
TCAGTGTGGAAAATCTCTAGCAGTGGCGCCCGAACAGGGACTTGAAAGCGAAAGGGAAACCAGAGGAGCT
CTCTCGACGCAGGACTCGGCTTGCTGAAGCGCGCACGGCAAGAGGCGAGGGGCGGCGACTGGTGAGTACG
CCAAAAATTTTGACTAGCGGAGGCTAGAAGGAGAGAGATGGGTGCGAGAGCGTCAGTATTAAGCGGGGGA
GAATTAGATCGCGATGGGAAAAAATTCGGTTAAGGCCAGGGGGAAAGAAAAAATATAAATTAAAACATAT
AGTATGGGCAAGCAGGGAGCTAGAACGATTCGCAGTTAATCCTGGCCTGTTAGAAACATCAGAAGGCTGT
AGACAAATACTGGGACAGCTACAACCATCCCTTCAGACAGGATCAGAAGAACTTAGATCATTATATAATA
CAGTAGCAACCCTCTATTGTGTGCATCAAAGGATAGAGATAAAAGACACCAAGGAAGCTTTAGACAAGAT
AGAGGAAGAGCAAAACAAAAGTAAGACCACCGCACAGCAAGCGGCCGCTGATCTTCAGACCTGGAGGAGG
AGATATGAGGGACAATTGGAGAAGTGAATTATATAAATATAAAGTAGTAAAAATTGAACCATTAGGAGTA
GCACCCACCAAGGCAAAGAGAAGAGTGGTGCAGAGAGAAAAAAGAGCAGTGGGAATAGGAGCTTTGTTCC
TTGGGTTCTTGGGAGCAGCAGGAAGCACTATGGGCGCAGCGTCAATGACGCTGACGGTACAGGCCAGACA
ATTATTGTCTGGTATAGTGCAGCAGCAGAACAATTTGCTGAGGGCTATTGAGGCGCAACAGCATCTGTTG
CAACTCACAGTCTGGGGCATCAAGCAGCTCCAGGCAAGAATCCTGGCTGTGGAAAGATACCTAAAGGATC
AACAGCTCCTGGGGATTTGGGGTTGCTCTGGAAAACTCATTTGCACCACTGCTGTGCCTTGGAATGCTAG
TTGGAGTAATAAATCTCTGGAACAGATTTGGAATCACACGACCTGGATGGAGTGGGACAGAGAAATTAAC
AATTACACAAGCTTAATACACTCCTTAATTGAAGAATCGCAAAACCAGCAAGAAAAGAATGAACAAGAAT
TATTGGAATTAGATAAATGGGCAAGTTTGTGGAATTGGTTTAACATAACAAATTGGCTGTGGTATATAAA
ATTATTCATAATGATAGTAGGAGGCTTGGTAGGTTTAAGAATAGTTTTTGCTGTACTTTCTATAGTGAAT
AGAGTTAGGCAGGGATATTCACCATTATCGTTTCAGACCCACCTCCCAACCCCGAGGGGACCCAGAGAGG
GCCTATTTCCCATGATTCCTTCATATTTGCATATACGATACAAGGCTGTTAGAGAGATAATTAGAATTAA
TTTGACTGTAAACACAAAGATATTAGTACAAAATACGTGACGTAGAAAGTAATAATTTCTTGGGTAGTTT
GCAGTTTTAAAATTATGTTTTAAAATGGACTATCATATGCTTACCGTAACTTGAAAGTATTTCGATTTCT
TGGCTTTATATATCTTGTGGAAAGGACGAAACACCGAGCCAAGGAAGTATCGCCTGGTTTTAGAGCTAGA
AATAGCAAGTTAAAATAAGGCTAGTCCGTTATCAACTTGAAAAAGTGGCACCGAGTCGGTGCTTTTTTAA
GCTTGGCGTAACTAGATCTTGAGACAAATGGCAGTATTCATCCACAATTTTAAAAGAAAAGGGGGGATTG
GGGGGTACAGTGCAGGGGAAAGAATAGTAGACATAATAGCAACAGACATACAAACTAAAGAATTACAAAA
ACAAATTACAAAAATTCAAAATTTTCGGGTTTATTACAGGGACAGCAGAGATCCACTTTGGCGCCGGCTC
GAGGGGG
