>Addgene plasmid #77423 | PAN3 gRNA (BRDN0001146404) | depositor partial sequence | sequence record 144883 | Target Sequence
AGCCAAGGAAGTATCGCCTG
