>Addgene plasmid #77423 | PAN3 gRNA (BRDN0001146404) | addgene partial sequence | sequence record 187731 | hU6-F
TAGAAAGTAATAATTTCTTGGGTAGTTTGCAGTTTTAAAATTATGTTTTAAAATGGACTATCATATGCTT
ACCGTAACTTGAAAGTATTTCGATTTCTTGGCTTTATATATCTTGTGGAAAGGACGAAACACCGAGCCAA
GGAAGTATCGCCTGGTTTTAGAGCTAGAAATAGCAAGTTAAAATAAGGCTAGTCCGTTATCAACTTGAAA
AAGTGGCACCGAGTCGGTGCTTTTTTAAGCTTGGCGTAACTAGATCTTGAGACAAATGGCAGTATTCATC
CACAATTTTAAAAGAAAAGGGGGGATTGGGGGGTACAGTGCAGGGGAAAGAATAGTAGACATAATAGCAA
CAGACATACAAACTAAAGAATTACAAAAACAAATTACAAAAATTCAAAATTTTCGGGTTTATTACAGGGA
CAGCAGAGATCCACTTTGGCGCCGGCTCGAGGGGGCCCGGGTGCAAAGATGGATAAAGTTTTAAACAGAG
AGGAATCTTTGCAGCTAATGGACCTTCTAGGTCTTGAAAGGAGTGGGAATTGGCTCCGGTGCCCGTCAGT
GGGCAGAGCG
